>Addgene plasmid #143344 | TFORF2139 | addgene full sequence | sequence record 400348 | Addgene NGS Result
TTAATGTAGTCTTATGCAATACTCTTGTAGTCTTGCAACATGGTAACGATGAGTTAGCAACATGCCTTAC
AAGGAGAGAAAAAGCACCGTGCATGCCGATTGGTGGAAGTAAGGTGGTACGATCGTGCCTTATTAGGAAG
GCAACAGACGGGTCTGACATGGATTGGACGAACCACTGAATTGCCGCATTGCAGAGATATTGTATTTAAG
TGCCTAGCTCGATACATAAACGGGTCTCTCTGGTTAGACCAGATCTGAGCCTGGGAGCTCTCTGGCTAAC
TAGGGAACCCACTGCTTAAGCCTCAATAAAGCTTGCCTTGAGTGCTTCAAGTAGTGTGTGCCCGTCTGTT
GTGTGACTCTGGTAACTAGAGATCCCTCAGACCCTTTTAGTCAGTGTGGAAAATCTCTAGCAGTGGCGCC
CGAACAGGGACTTGAAAGCGAAAGGGAAACCAGAGGAGCTCTCTCGACGCAGGACTCGGCTTGCTGAAGC
GCGCACGGCAAGAGGCGAGGGGCGGCGACTGGTGAGTACGCCAAAAATTTTGACTAGCGGAGGCTAGAAG
GAGAGAGATGGGTGCGAGAGCGTCAGTATTAAGCGGGGGAGAATTAGATCGCGATGGGAAAAAATTCGGT
TAAGGCCAGGGGGAAAGAAAAAATATAAATTAAAACATATAGTATGGGCAAGCAGGGAGCTAGAACGATT
CGCAGTTAATCCTGGCCTGTTAGAAACATCAGAAGGCTGTAGACAAATACTGGGACAGCTACAACCATCC
CTTCAGACAGGATCAGAAGAACTTAGATCATTATATAATACAGTAGCAACCCTCTATTGTGTGCATCAAA
GGATAGAGATAAAAGACACCAAGGAAGCTTTAGACAAGATAGAGGAAGAGCAAAACAAAAGTAAGACCAC
CGCACAGCAAGCGGCCGCTGATCTTCAGACCTGGAGGAGGAGATATGAGGGACAATTGGAGAAGTGAATT
ATATAAATATAAAGTAGTAAAAATTGAACCATTAGGAGTAGCACCCACCAAGGCAAAGAGAAGAGTGGTG
CAGAGAGAAAAAAGAGCAGTGGGAATAGGAGCTTTGTTCCTTGGGTTCTTGGGAGCAGCAGGAAGCACTA
TGGGCGCAGCGTCAATGACGCTGACGGTACAGGCCAGACAATTATTGTCTGGTATAGTGCAGCAGCAGAA
CAATTTGCTGAGGGCTATTGAGGCGCAACAGCATCTGTTGCAACTCACAGTCTGGGGCATCAAGCAGCTC
CAGGCAAGAATCCTGGCTGTGGAAAGATACCTAAAGGATCAACAGCTCCTGGGGATTTGGGGTTGCTCTG
GAAAACTCATTTGCACCACTGCTGTGCCTTGGAATGCTAGTTGGAGTAATAAATCTCTGGAACAGATTTG
GAATCACACGACCTGGATGGAGTGGGACAGAGAAATTAACAATTACACAAGCTTAATACACTCCTTAATT
GAAGAATCGCAAAACCAGCAAGAAAAGAATGAACAAGAATTATTGGAATTAGATAAATGGGCAAGTTTGT
GGAATTGGTTTAACATAACAAATTGGCTGTGGTATATAAAATTATTCATAATGATAGTAGGAGGCTTGGT
AGGTTTAAGAATAGTTTTTGCTGTACTTTCTATAGTGAATAGAGTTAGGCAGGGATATTCACCATTATCG
TTTCAGACCCACCTCCCAACCCCGAGGGGACCCATGCATTGCATCTCAATTAGTCAGCAACCAGGTGTGG
AAAGTCCCCAGGCTCCCCAGCAGGCAGAAGTATGCAAAGCATGCGTCTCAATTAGTCAGCAACCATAGTC
CCGCCCCTAACTCCGCCCATCCCGCCCCTAACTCCGCCCAGTTCCGCCCATTCTCCGCCCCATGGCTGAC
TAATTTTTTTTATTTATGCAGAGGCCGAGGCCGCCTCGGCCTCTGAGCTATTCCAGAAGTAGTGAGGAGG
CTTTTTTGGAGGCCTAGGCTTTTGCAAAAAGCTTTCTAGAGGTACCACCGGAGCTTACCATGACCGAGTA
CAAGCCCACGGTGCGCCTCGCCACCCGCGACGACGTCCCCAGGGCCGTACGCACCCTCGCCGCCGCGTTC
GCCGACTACCCCGCCACGCGCCACACCGTCGATCCGGACCGCCACATCGAGCGGGTCACCGAGCTGCAAG
AACTCTTCCTCACGCGCGTCGGGCTCGACATCGGCAAGGTGTGGGTCGCGGACGACGGCGCCGCCGTGGC
GGTCTGGACCACGCCGGAGAGCGTCGAAGCGGGGGCGGTGTTCGCCGAGATCGGCCCGCGCATGGCCGAG
TTGAGCGGTTCCCGGCTGGCCGCGCAGCAACAGATGGAAGGCCTCCTGGCGCCGCACCGGCCCAAGGAGC
CCGCGTGGTTCCTGGCCACCGTCGGCGTCTCGCCCGACCACCAGGGCAAGGGTCTGGGCAGCGCCGTCGT
GCTCCCCGGAGTGGAGGCGGCCGAGCGCGCCGGGGTGCCCGCCTTCCTGGAGACCTCCGCGCCCCGCAAC
CTCCCCTTCTACGAGCGGCTCGGCTTCACCGTCACCGCCGACGTCGAGGTGCCCGAAGGACCGCGCACCT
GGTGCATGACCCGCAAGCCCGGTGCCAGTTAACGAATTCTAGATCTTGAGACAAATGGCAGTATTCATCC
ACAATTTTAAAAGAAAAGGGGGGATTGGGGGGTACAGTGCAGGGGAAAGAATAGTAGACATAATAGCAAC
AGACATACAAACTAAAGAATTACAAAAACAAATTACAAAAATTCAAAATTTTCGGGTTTATTACAGGGAC
AGCAGAGATCCACTTTGGCGCCGGCTCGAGGCCTGCAGGTGCAAAGATGGATAAAGTTTTAAACAGAGAG
GAATCTTTGCAGCTAATGGACCTTCTAGGTCTTGAAAGGAGTGGGAATTGGCTCCGGTGCCCGTCAGTGG
GCAGAGCGCACATCGCCCACAGTCCCCGAGAAGTTGGGGGGAGGGGTCGGCAATTGAACCGGTGCCTAGA
GAAGGTGGCGCGGGGTAAACTGGGAAAGTGATGTCGTGTACTGGCTCCGCCTTTTTCCCGAGGGTGGGGG
AGAACCGTATATAAGTGCAGTAGTCGCCGTGAACGTTCTTTTTCGCAACGGGTTTGCCGCCAGAACACAG
GTAAGTGCCGTGTGTGGTTCCCGCGGGCCTGGCCTCTTTACGGGTTATGGCCCTTGCGTGCCTTGAATTA
CTTCCACCTGGCTGCAGTACGTGATTCTTGATCCCGAGCTTCGGGTTGGAAGTGGGTGGGAGAGTTCGAG
GCCTTGCGCTTAAGGAGCCCCTTCGCCTCGTGCTTGAGTTGAGGCCTGGCCTGGGCGCTGGGGCCGCCGC
GTGCGAATCTGGTGGCACCTTCGCGCCTGTCTCGCTGCTTTCGATAAGTCTCTAGCCATTTAAAATTTTT
GATGACCTGCTGCGACGCTTTTTTTCTGGCAAGATAGTCTTGTAAATGCGGGCCAAGATCTGCACACTGG
TATTTCGGTTTTTGGGGCCGCGGGCGGCGACGGGGCCCGTGCGTCCCAGCGCACATGTTCGGCGAGGCGG
GGCCTGCGAGCGCGGCCACCGAGAATCGGACGGGGGTAGTCTCAAGCTGGCCGGCCTGCTCTGGTGCCTG
GCCTCGCGCCGCCGTGTATCGCCCCGCCCTGGGCGGCAAGGCTGGCCCGGTCGGCACCAGTTGCGTGAGC
GGAAAGATGGCCGCTTCCCGGCCCTGCTGCAGGGAGCTCAAAATGGAGGACGCGGCGCTCGGGAGAGCGG
GCGGGTGAGTCACCCACACAAAGGAAAAGGGCCTTTCCGTCCTCAGCCGTCGCTTCATGTGACTCCACGG
AGTACCGGGCGCCGTCCAGGCACCTCGATTAGTTCTCGAGCTTTTGGAGTACGTCGTCTTTAGGTTGGGG
GGAGGGGTTTTATGCGATGGAGTTTCCCCACACTGAGTGGGTGGAGACTGAAGTTAGGCCAGCTTGGCAC
TTGATGTAATTCTCCTTGGAATTTGCCCTTTTTGAGTTTGGATCTTGGTTCATTCTCAAGCCTCAGACAG
TGGTTCAAAGTTTTTTTCTTCCATTTCAGGTGTCGTGAGGCTAGCACCGCCACCATGGCTGTGGGGCTTT
GTAAAGCCATGTCCCAGGGGTTGGTGACCTTCAGAGATGTGGCGCTAGACTTTTCCCAAGAAGAGTGGGA
ATGGCTGAAGCCATCTCAGAAGGATTTATACAGAGATGTCATGTTGGAGAACTACAGGAACTTGGTATGG
CTTGGACTCTCCATTTCTAAGCCCAACATGATCTCCTTACTGGAGCAAGGGAAGGAACCGTGGATGGTGG
AGAGAAAGATGTCACAGGGTCACTGTGCAGACTGGGAGTCTTGGTGTGAAATTGAGGAATTATCTCCAAA
ATGGTTCATTGATGAAGATGAAATATCCCAGGAGATGGTAATGGAAAGGCTAGCAAGTCATGGCCTTGAA
TGCTCCAGTTTCAGAGAAGCCTGGAAATATAAGGGTGAATTTGAGCTACATCAGGGAAATGCGGAGAGGC
ATTTCATGCAAGTGACAGCTGTTAAGGAAATCTCTACTGGGAAAAGAGACAATGAATTTAGTAATTCTGG
GAGAAGCATACCCCTGAAATCAGTATTTTTAACACAACAGAAAGTTCCTACCATACAGCAAGTACATAAA
TTTGATATTTATGATAAACTCTTCCCCCAAAATTCAGTCATAATTGAATATAAAAGACTCCATGCTGAGA
AGGAATCTTTGATAGGTAATGAATGTGAAGAATTCAACCAGAGTACGTACCTTAGTAAAGATATAGGAAT
TCCTCCTGGGGAGAAACCTTATGAAAGTCATGATTTTTCAAAGCTCTTAAGTTTCCACTCATTATTTACT
CAACATCAGACCACTCATTTTGGAAAATTACCCCATGGATACGATGAATGTGGTGATGCCTTTAGCTGTT
ACTCATTCTTTACTCAACCTCAGAGAATTCACAGTGGAGAAAAACCATATGCATGCAATGACTGTGGAAA
AGCCTTTAGCCACGACTTCTTTCTCAGTGAACATCAAAGAACTCATATTGGGGAGAAACCTTATGAATGT
AAGGAATGTAACAAAGCTTTCAGACAGAGTGCTCACCTTGCTCAACATCAGAGGATCCACACTGGAGAGA
AACCGTTTGCGTGCAATGAATGTGGGAAGGCCTTTAGCCGTTATGCCTTCCTTGTTGAACATCAGAGAAT
TCACACAGGTGAGAAACCATATGAATGTAAAGAATGTAATAAAGCCTTCAGACAGAGTGCTCACCTTAAT
CAACATCAGAGGATTCACACTGGAGAGAAACCCTATGAATGTAATCAGTGTGGAAAAGCCTTCAGCAGAC
GCATAGCCCTTACTCTACATCAAAGAATTCACACAGGAGAGAAACCCTTCAAATGTAGTGAATGTGGGAA
GACCTTTGGCTATCGCTCACACCTGAATCAACATCAGAGAATTCATACCGGAGAAAAGCCCTATGAATGC
ATCAAATGTGGGAAGTTTTTTAGGACTGACTCACAACTTAATCGACATCATAGAATTCACACTGGAGAGA
GACCATTTGAATGCAGTAAATGTGGGAAAGCCTTCAGTGATGCTTTAGTTCTAATTCACCATAAGAGAAG
TCATGCAGGAGAGAAACCCTATGAATGTAACAAATGTGGAAAGGCCTTCAGTTGTGGCTCATATCTTAAT
CAACATCAAAGAATTCATACTGGAGAGAAACCCTATGAATGTAGTGAATGTGGGAAGGCTTTTCATCAGA
TCTTGTCCCTAAGACTACACCAGAGAATTCACGCTGGAGAAAAACCTTATAAATGTAACGAATGTGGGAA
TAATTTTAGCTGTGTCTCAGCCCTTAGACGACATCAGAGAATTCATAATAGAGAAACGCTCTAGTAATGA
ACTAGTCCGTAACTTGAAAGTATTTCGATTTCTTGGCTTTATATATCTTGTGGAAAGGACGATGCGTGTG
AGTATAGTACGCGTCTACGCGTTAAGTCGACAATCAACCTCTGGATTACAAAATTTGTGAAAGATTGACT
GGTATTCTTAACTATGTTGCTCCTTTTACGCTATGTGGATACGCTGCTTTAATGCCTTTGTATCATGCTA
TTGCTTCCCGTATGGCTTTCATTTTCTCCTCCTTGTATAAATCCTGGTTGCTGTCTCTTTATGAGGAGTT
GTGGCCCGTTGTCAGGCAACGTGGCGTGGTGTGCACTGTGTTTGCTGACGCAACCCCCACTGGTTGGGGC
ATTGCCACCACCTGTCAGCTCCTTTCCGGGACTTTCGCTTTCCCCCTCCCTATTGCCACGGCGGAACTCA
TCGCCGCCTGCCTTGCCCGCTGCTGGACAGGGGCTCGGCTGTTGGGCACTGACAATTCCGTGGTGTTGTC
GGGGAAATCATCGTCCTTTCCTTGGCTGCTCGCCTGTGTTGCCACCTGGATTCTGCGCGGGACGTCCTTC
TGCTACGTCCCTTCGGCCCTCAATCCAGCGGACCTTCCTTCCCGCGGCCTGCTGCCGGCTCTGCGGCCTC
TTCCGCGTCTTCGCCTTCGCCCTCAGACGAGTCGGATCTCCCTTTGGGCCGCCTCCCCGCGTCGACTTTA
AGACCAATGACTTACAAGGCAGCTGTAGATCTTAGCCACTTTTTAAAAGAAAAGGGGGGACTGGAAGGGC
TAATTCACTCCCAACGAAGACAAGATCTGCTTTTTGCTTGTACTGGGTCTCTCTGGTTAGACCAGATCTG
AGCCTGGGAGCTCTCTGGCTAACTAGGGAACCCACTGCTTAAGCCTCAATAAAGCTTGCCTTGAGTGCTT
CAAGTAGTGTGTGCCCGTCTGTTGTGTGACTCTGGTAACTAGAGATCCCTCAGACCCTTTTAGTCAGTGT
GGAAAATCTCTAGCAGTACGTATAGTAGTTCATGTCATCTTATTATTCAGTATTTATAACTTGCAAAGAA
ATGAATATCAGAGAGTGAGAGGAACTTGTTTATTGCAGCTTATAATGGTTACAAATAAAGCAATAGCATC
ACAAATTTCACAAATAAAGCATTTTTTTCACTGCATTCTAGTTGTGGTTTGTCCAAACTCATCAATGTAT
CTTATCATGTCTGGCTCTAGCTATCCCGCCCCTAACTCCGCCCATCCCGCCCCTAACTCCGCCCAGTTCC
GCCCATTCTCCGCCCCATGGCTGACTAATTTTTTTTATTTATGCAGAGGCCGAGGCCGCCTCGGCCTCTG
AGCTATTCCAGAAGTAGTGAGGAGGCTTTTTTGGAGGCCTAGGGACGTACCCAATTCGCCCTATAGTGAG
TCGTATTACGCGCGCTCACTGGCCGTCGTTTTACAACGTCGTGACTGGGAAAACCCTGGCGTTACCCAAC
TTAATCGCCTTGCAGCACATCCCCCTTTCGCCAGCTGGCGTAATAGCGAAGAGGCCCGCACCGATCGCCC
TTCCCAACAGTTGCGCAGCCTGAATGGCGAATGGG
[124 nt withheld, positions 7526-7649]
C
[91 nt withheld, positions 7651-7741]
A
[49 nt withheld, positions 7743-7791]
CCTTTGACGTTGGAGTCCACGTTCTTT
[37 nt withheld, positions 7819-7855]
ACCCTATCTCGGTCTATTCTTTTGATTTATAAGGGATTTTGCCGATTTCGGCCTATTGGTTAAAAAATGA
GCTGATTTAACAAAAATTTAACGCGAATTTTAACAAAATATTAACGCTTACAATTTAGGTGGCACTTTTC
GGGGAAATGTGCGCGGAACCCCTATTTGTTTATTTTTCTAAATACATTCAAATATGTATCCGCTCATGAG
ACAATAACCCTGATAAATGCTTCAATAATATTGAAAAAGGAAGAGTATGAGTATTCAACATTTCCGTGTC
GCCCTTATTCCCTTTTTTGCGGCATTTTGCCTTCCTGTTTTTGCTCACCCAGAAACGCTGGTGAAAGTAA
AAGATGCTGAAGATCAGTTGGGTGCACGAGTGGGTTACATCGAACTGGATCTCAACAGCGGTAAGATCCT
TGAGAGTTTTCGCCCCGAAGAACGTTTTCCAATGATGAGCACTTTTAAAGTTCTGCTATGTGGCGCGGTA
TTATCCCGTATTGACGCCGGGCAAGAGCAACTCGGTCGCCGCATACACTATTCTCAGAATGACTTGGTTG
AGTACTCACCAGTCACAGAAAAGCATCTTACGGATGGCATGACAGTAAGAGAATTATGCAGTGCTGCCAT
AACCATGAGTGATAACACTGCGGCCAACTTACTTCTGACAACGATCGGAGGACCGAAGGAGCTAACCGCT
TTTTTGCACAACATGGGGGATCATGTAACTCGCCTTGATCGTTGGGAACCGGAGCTGAATGAAGCCATAC
CAAACGACGAGCGTGACACCACGATGCCTGTAGCAATGGCAACAACGTTGCGCAAACTATTAACTGGCGA
ACTACTTACTCTAGCTTCCCGGCAACAATTAATAGACTGGATGGAGGCGGATAAAGTTGCAGGACCACTT
CTGCGCTCGGCCCTTCCGGCTGGCTGGTTTATTGCTGATAAATCTGGAGCCGGTGAGCGTGGGTCTCGCG
GTATCATTGCAGCACTGGGGCCAGATGGTAAGCCCTCCCGTATCGTAGTTATCTACACGACGGGGAGTCA
GGCAACTATGGATGAACGAAATAGACAGATCGCTGAGATAGGTGCCTCACTGATTAAGCATTGGTAACTG
TCAGACCAAGTTTACTCATATATACTTTAGATTGATTTAAAACTTCATTTTTAATTTAAAAGGATCTAGG
TGAAGATCCTTTTTGATAATCTCATGACCAAAATCCCTTAACGTGAGTTTTCGTTCCACTGAGCGTCAGA
CCCCGTAGAAAAGATCAAAGGATCTTCTTGAGATCCTTTTTTTCTGCGCGTAATCTGCTGCTTGCAAACA
AAAAAACCACCGCTACCAGCGGTGGTTTGTTTGCCGGATCAAGAGCTACCAACTCTTTTTCCGAAGGTAA
CTGGCTTCAGCAGAGCGCAGATACCAAATACTGTTCTTCTAGTGTAGCCGTAGTTAGGCCACCACTTCAA
GAACTCTGTAGCACCGCCTACATACCTCGCTCTGCTAATCCTGTTACCAGTGGCTGCTGCCAGTGGCGAT
AAGTCGTGTCTTACCGGGTTGGACTCAAGACGATAGTTACCGGATAAGGCGCAGCGGTCGGGCTGAACGG
GGGGTTCGTGCACACAGCCCAGCTTGGAGCGAACGACCTACACCGAACTGAGATACCTACAGCGTGAGCT
ATGAGAAAGCGCCACGCTTCCCGAAGGGAGAAAGGCGGACAGGTATCCGGTAAGCGGCAGGGTCGGAACA
GGAGAGCGCACGAGGGAGCTTCCAGGGGGAAACGCCTGGTATCTTTATAGTCCTGTCGGGTTTCGCCACC
TCTGACTTGAGCGTCGATTTTTGTGATGCTCGTCAGGGGGGCGGAGCCTATGGAAAAACGCCAGCAACGC
GGCCTTTTTACGGTTCCTGGCCTTTTGCTGGCCTTTTGCTCACATGTTCTTTCCTGCGTTATCCCCTGAT
TCTGTGGATAACCGTATTACCGCCTTTGAGTGAGCTGATACCGCTCGCCGCAGCCGAACGACCGAGCGCA
GCGAGTCAGTGAGCGAGGAAGCGGAAGAGCGCCCAATACGCAAACCGCCTCTCCCCGCGCGTTGGCCGAT
TCATTAATGCAGCTGGCACGACAGGTTTCCCGACTGGAAAGCGGGCAGTGAGCGCAACGCAATTAATGTG
AGTTAGCTCACTCATTAGGCACCCCAGGCTTTACACTTTATGCTTCCGGCTCGTATGTTGTGTGGAATTG
TGAGCGGATAACAATTTCACACAGGAAACAGCTATGACCATGATTACGCCAAGCGCGCAATTAACCCTCA
CTAAAGGGAACAAAAGCTGGAGCTGCAAGC
Features (pLannotate 1.2.2; 31 found; start..end, strand, type, name):
      5..231     +  promoter       RSV promoter: Rous sarcoma virus enhancer/promoter
    232..412     +  LTR            5' LTR (truncated): truncated 5' long terminal repeat (LTR) from HIV-1
    459..584     +  misc_feature   HIV-1 Ψ: packaging signal of human immunodeficiency virus type 1
    568..931     +  CDS            HIV-1 gag (fragment): gag protein from human immunodeficiency virus 1; gag
   1077..1310    +  misc_feature   RRE: The Rev response element (RRE) of HIV-1 allows for Rev-dependent mRNA export from the nucleus to the cytoplasm.
   1687..1713    +  CDS            Rev (fragment): human immunodeficiency virus 1 (HIV-1) Rev protein; rev; enhances nuclear export of unspliced and incompletely spliced viral mRNAs
   1720..1743    +  promoter       SV40 promoter (fragment): SV40 early promoter
   1744..1815    +  promoter       SV40 promoter (fragment): SV40 enhancer and early promoter
   1839..1974    +  rep_origin     SV40 ori: SV40 origin of replication
   2020..2616    +  CDS            PuroR (fragment): puromycin N-acetyltransferase; pac from Streptomyces; confers resistance to puromycin
   2665..2782    +  misc_feature   cPPT/CTS: central polypurine tract and central termination sequence of HIV-1
   2847..2913    +  CDS            small t antigen (fragment): SV40 (simian virus 40) small t antigen
   2920..4098    +  promoter       EF-1α promoter: strong constitutive promoter for human elongation factor EF-1α
   4115..4972    +  CDS            ZNF527 (fragment): ZN527_HUMAN - Also known as KIAA1829. Experimental evidence at transcript level: Swiss-Prot protein existence level 2. May be involved in transcriptional regulation. From Homo sapiens (Human).
   5957..6010    +  promoter       U6 promoter (fragment): RNA polymerase III promoter for human U6 snRNA
   6052..6640    +  misc_feature   WPRE: woodchuck hepatitis virus posttranscriptional regulatory element
   6691..6710    +  misc_feature   cPPT/CTS (fragment): central polypurine tract and central termination sequence of HIV-1
   6712..6945    +  LTR            3' LTR (ΔU3): self-inactivating 3' long terminal repeat (LTR) from HIV-1
   7023..7144    +  polyA_signal   SV40 poly(A) signal: SV40 polyadenylation signal
   7184..7319    +  rep_origin     SV40 ori: SV40 origin of replication
   7340..7358    -  promoter       T7 promoter: promoter for bacteriophage T7 RNA polymerase
   7366..7521    +  CDS            lacZα (fragment): LacZα fragment of β-galactosidase; lacZ fragment
   7526..7954    +  rep_origin     f1 ori (sequence partly withheld): f1 bacteriophage origin of replication; arrow indicates direction of (+) strand synthesis
   8007..8111    +  promoter       AmpR promoter: bla
   8112..8972    +  CDS            AmpR: β-lactamase; bla; confers resistance to ampicillin, carbenicillin, and related antibiotics
   9143..9731    +  rep_origin     ori: high-copy-number ColE1/pMB1/pBR322/pUC origin of replication
   9914..10006   +  CDS            lacI (fragment): lac repressor; lacI; The lac repressor binds to the lac operator to inhibit transcription in E. coli. This inhibition can be relieved by adding lactose or isopropyl-β-D-thiogalactopyranoside (IPTG).
  10019..10040   +  protein_bind   CAP binding site: CAP binding activates transcription in the presence of cAMP. E. coli catabolite activator protein
  10055..10085   +  promoter       lac promoter: promoter for the E. coli lac operon
  10093..10109   +  protein_bind   lac operator: The lac repressor binds to the lac operator to inhibit transcription in E. coli. This inhibition can be relieved by adding lactose or isopropyl-β-D-thiogalactopyranoside (IPTG). lac repressor encoded by lacI
  10154..10172   +  promoter       T3 promoter: promoter for bacteriophage T3 RNA polymerase
