[The description below was written by a language model from this plasmid's Addgene catalogue record and pLannotate feature annotations shown in this document.]
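Description:
TFORF2139 is a third-generation-style, self-inactivating lentiviral expression plasmid built on the pLX_TRC317 backbone for overexpressing the human zinc-finger protein ZNF527 in mammalian cells. It is propagated in E. coli through a high-copy ColE1/pUC origin with ampicillin selection (AmpR under its own bla promoter). The backbone also retains an f1 origin and remnants of a lac/lacZα cloning region with T7 and T3 promoters. Because of the repeated LTR sequences, the depositor notes a risk of recombination and recommends a recombination-tolerant strain.

The viral genome is transcribed from an RSV promoter fused to a truncated HIV-1 5' LTR, followed by the Ψ packaging signal with a partial gag sequence, the Rev response element for Rev-dependent nuclear export, and a cPPT/CTS element that aids nuclear import of the reverse-transcribed genome. It ends in a ΔU3 3' LTR, which inactivates LTR promoter activity after integration, with an SV40 polyadenylation signal downstream. Two expression units lie within this frame. An SV40 early promoter/origin drives puromycin N-acetyltransferase for selecting transduced cells, and the EF-1α promoter drives the ZNF527 ORF, with a WPRE downstream to enhance transcript stability and expression. The automated annotation matches only the first part of the roughly 1.9 kb insert to ZNF527, leaving the rest of the region before the WPRE largely unannotated. The 24-bp barcode described in the catalogue entry is not annotated as a feature, so its position is not given.

The plasmid belongs to a barcoded transcription factor ORF library, in which the unique barcode identifies each factor in pooled overexpression screens such as directed differentiation studies.
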