Addgene plasmid #143344: TFORF2139
Purpose: Lentiviral vector for overexpressing transcription factor ORFs with unique 24-bp barcodes. Barcodes facilitate identification of transcription factors in pooled screens.
Depositing lab: Feng Zhang. Depositing organization: Broad Institute. Publication: A transcription factor atlas of directed differentiation. Joung J, Ma S, Tay T, Geiger-Schuller KR, Kirchgatterer PC, Verdine VK, Guo B, Arias-Garcia MA, Allen WE, Singh A, Kuksenko O, Abudayyeh OO, Gootenberg JS, Fu Z, Macrae RK, Buenrostro JD, Regev A, Zhang F. Cell. 2023 Jan 5;186(1):209-229.e26. doi: 10.1016/j.cell.2022.11.026. PubMed 36608654.
Backbone
  Vector backbone: pLX_TRC317
  Backbone manufacturer: Broad Institute Genetic Perturbation Platform
  Backbone size w/o insert (bp): 8264
  Vector type: Mammalian Expression, Lentiviral
  Selectable markers: Puromycin
Growth in bacteria
  Bacterial resistance: Ampicillin, 100 μg/mL
  Growth temperature: 37°C
  Growth strain: NEB Stable
  Copy number: High Copy
Gene/Insert
  Gene/Insert name: ZNF527
  Species: H. sapiens (human)
  Insert size (bp): 1931
  Entrez Gene: ZNF527
  Promoter: EF1a
  Cloning method: Unknown
  Sequencing primers: 5′ GGGTGGAGACTGAAGTTAGGCCAG; 3′ CACATAGCGTAAAAGGAGCAACATAG
Terms and licenses: Academic/Nonprofit Terms; Industry Terms: Not Available to Industry
Depositor comments: NM_032453,ENST00000436120 . The transcription factor ORF portion of this plasmid was synthesized by Genewiz. Please test multiple small colonies in case of plasmid recombination. To make this collection available in a timely manner, a portion of this collection was not fully sequenced by Addgene. If an Addgene verified full plasmid sequence is not available, please contact us prior to placing an order to request the full sequence.
How to cite: TFORF2139 was a gift from Feng Zhang (Addgene plasmid # 143344 ; http://n2t.net/addgene:143344 ; RRID:Addgene_143344)
