>Addgene plasmid #143344 | TFORF2139 | depositor partial sequence | sequence record 282170 | Insert
ACCGCCACCATGGCTGTGGGGCTTTGTAAAGCCATGTCCCAGGGGTTGGTGACCTTCAGAGATGTGGCGC
TAGACTTTTCCCAAGAAGAGTGGGAATGGCTGAAGCCATCTCAGAAGGATTTATACAGAGATGTCATGTT
GGAGAACTACAGGAACTTGGTATGGCTTGGACTCTCCATTTCTAAGCCCAACATGATCTCCTTACTGGAG
CAAGGGAAGGAACCGTGGATGGTGGAGAGAAAGATGTCACAGGGTCACTGTGCAGACTGGGAGTCTTGGT
GTGAAATTGAGGAATTATCTCCAAAATGGTTCATTGATGAAGATGAAATATCCCAGGAGATGGTAATGGA
AAGGCTAGCAAGTCATGGCCTTGAATGCTCCAGTTTCAGAGAAGCCTGGAAATATAAGGGTGAATTTGAG
CTACATCAGGGAAATGCGGAGAGGCATTTCATGCAAGTGACAGCTGTTAAGGAAATCTCTACTGGGAAAA
GAGACAATGAATTTAGTAATTCTGGGAGAAGCATACCCCTGAAATCAGTATTTTTAACACAACAGAAAGT
TCCTACCATACAGCAAGTACATAAATTTGATATTTATGATAAACTCTTCCCCCAAAATTCAGTCATAATT
GAATATAAAAGACTCCATGCTGAGAAGGAATCTTTGATAGGTAATGAATGTGAAGAATTCAACCAGAGTA
CGTACCTTAGTAAAGATATAGGAATTCCTCCTGGGGAGAAACCTTATGAAAGTCATGATTTTTCAAAGCT
CTTAAGTTTCCACTCATTATTTACTCAACATCAGACCACTCATTTTGGAAAATTACCCCATGGATACGAT
GAATGTGGTGATGCCTTTAGCTGTTACTCATTCTTTACTCAACCTCAGAGAATTCACAGTGGAGAAAAAC
CATATGCATGCAATGACTGTGGAAAAGCCTTTAGCCACGACTTCTTTCTCAGTGAACATCAAAGAACTCA
TATTGGGGAGAAACCTTATGAATGTAAGGAATGTAACAAAGCTTTCAGACAGAGTGCTCACCTTGCTCAA
CATCAGAGGATCCACACTGGAGAGAAACCGTTTGCGTGCAATGAATGTGGGAAGGCCTTTAGCCGTTATG
CCTTCCTTGTTGAACATCAGAGAATTCACACAGGTGAGAAACCATATGAATGTAAAGAATGTAATAAAGC
CTTCAGACAGAGTGCTCACCTTAATCAACATCAGAGGATTCACACTGGAGAGAAACCCTATGAATGTAAT
CAGTGTGGAAAAGCCTTCAGCAGACGCATAGCCCTTACTCTACATCAAAGAATTCACACAGGAGAGAAAC
CCTTCAAATGTAGTGAATGTGGGAAGACCTTTGGCTATCGCTCACACCTGAATCAACATCAGAGAATTCA
TACCGGAGAAAAGCCCTATGAATGCATCAAATGTGGGAAGTTTTTTAGGACTGACTCACAACTTAATCGA
CATCATAGAATTCACACTGGAGAGAGACCATTTGAATGCAGTAAATGTGGGAAAGCCTTCAGTGATGCTT
TAGTTCTAATTCACCATAAGAGAAGTCATGCAGGAGAGAAACCCTATGAATGTAACAAATGTGGAAAGGC
CTTCAGTTGTGGCTCATATCTTAATCAACATCAAAGAATTCATACTGGAGAGAAACCCTATGAATGTAGT
GAATGTGGGAAGGCTTTTCATCAGATCTTGTCCCTAAGACTACACCAGAGAATTCACGCTGGAGAAAAAC
CTTATAAATGTAACGAATGTGGGAATAATTTTAGCTGTGTCTCAGCCCTTAGACGACATCAGAGAATTCA
TAATAGAGAAACGCTCTAGTAATGAACTAGTCCGTAACTTGAAAGTATTTCGATTTCTTGGCTTTATATA
TCTTGTGGAAAGGACGATGCGTGTGAGTATAGTACGCGTCT
