>Addgene plasmid #143344 | TFORF2139 | depositor partial sequence | sequence record 282171 | Barcode
TGCGTGTGAGTATAGTACGCGTCT
